>Addgene plasmid #100756 | Myc-Nix-CytoB5 | addgene full sequence | sequence record 193040 | Addgene NGS Result
CGGGCCAGATATACGCGTTGACATTGATTATTGACTAGTTATTAATAGTAATCAATTACGGGGTCATTAG
TTCATAGCCCATATATGGAGTTCCGCGTTACATAACTTACGGTAAATGGCCCGCCTGGCTGACCGCCCAA
CGACCCCCGCCCATTGACGTCAATAATGACGTATGTTCCCATAGTAACGCCAATAGGGACTTTCCATTGA
CGTCAATGGGTGGAGTATTTACGGTAAACTGCCCACTTGGCAGTACATCAAGTGTATCATATGCCAAGTA
CGCCCCCTATTGACGTCAATGACGGTAAATGGCCCGCCTGGCATTATGCCCAGTACATGACCTTATGGGA
CTTTCCTACTTGGCAGTACATCTACGTATTAGTCATCGCTATTACCATGGTGATGCGGTTTTGGCAGTAC
ATCAATGGGCGTGGATAGCGGTTTGACTCACGGGGATTTCCAAGTCTCCACCCCATTGACGTCAATGGGA
GTTTGTTTTGGCACCAAAATCAACGGGACTTTCCAAAATGTCGTAACAACTCCGCCCCATTGACGCAAAT
GGGCGGTAGGCGTGTACGGTGGGAGGTCTATATAAGCAGAGCTCTCTGGCTAACTAGAGAACCCACTGCT
TACTGGCTTATCGAAATTAATACGACTCACTATAGGGAGACCCAAGCTTGGTACCATGGAGCAGAAGCTG
ATCTCCGAGGAGGACCTGGGATCCATCGATGTCGACGAATTCATGTCGTCCCACCTAGTCGAGCCGCCGC
CGCCCCTGCACAACAACAACAACAACTGCGAGGAAAATGAGCAGTCTCTGCCCCCGCCGGCCGGCCTCAA
CAGTTCCTGGGTGGAGCTACCCATGAACAGCAGCAATGGCAATGATAATGGCAATGGGAAAAATGGGGGG
CTGGAACACGTACCATCCTCATCCTCCATCCACAATGGAGACATGGAGAAGATTCTTTTGGATGCACAAC
ATGAATCAGGACAGAGTAGTTCCAGAGGCAGTTCTCACTGTGACAGCCCTTCGCCACAAGAAGATGGGCA
GATCATGTTTGATGTGGAAATGCACACCAGCAGGGACCATAGCTCTCAGTCAGAAGAAGAAGTTGTAGAA
GGAGAGAAGGAAGTCGAGGCTTTGAAGAAAAGTGCGGACTGGGTATCAGACTGGTCCAGTAGACCCGAAA
ACATTCCACCCAAGGAGTTCCACTTCAGACACCCTAAACGTTCTGTGTCTTTAAGCATGAGGAAAAGTGG
AGCCATGAAGAAAGGGGGTATTTTCTCCGCAGAATTTATCACTACTATTGATTCTAGTTCCAGTTGGTGG
ACCAACTGGGTGATCCCTGCCATCTCTGCAGTGGCCGTCGCCTTGATGTATCGCCTATACATGGCAGAGG
ACTGACTCGAGCATGCATCTAGAGGGCCCTATTCTATAGTGTCACCTAAATGCTAGAGCTCGCTGATCAG
CCTCGACTGTGCCTTCTAGTTGCCAGCCATCTGTTGTTTGCCCCTCCCCCGTGCCTTCCTTGACCCTGGA
AGGTGCCACTCCCACTGTCCTTTCCTAATAAAATGAGGAAATTGCATCGCATTGTCTGAGTAGGTGTCAT
TCTATTCTGGGGGGTGGGGTGGGGCAGGACAGCAAGGGGGAGGATTGGGAAGACAATAGCAGGCATGCTG
GGGATGCGGTGGGCTCTATGGCTTCTGAGGCGGAAAGAACCAGCTGGGGCTCTAGGGGGTATCCCC
[124 nt withheld, positions 1747-1870]
C
[91 nt withheld, positions 1872-1962]
A
[49 nt withheld, positions 1964-2012]
CCTTTGACGTTGGAGTCCACGTTCTTT
[37 nt withheld, positions 2040-2076]
ACCCTATCTCGGTCTATTCTTTTGATTTATAAGGGATTTTGCCGATTTCGGCCTATTGGTTAAAAAATGA
GCTGATTTAACAAAAATTTAACGCGAATTAATTCTGTGGAATGTGTGTCAGTTAGGGTGTGGAAAGTCCC
CAGGCTCCCCAGCAGGCAGAAGTATGCAAAGCATGCATCTCAATTAGTCAGCAACCAGGTGTGGAAAGTC
CCCAGGCTCCCCAGCAGGCAGAAGTATGCAAAGCATGCATCTCAATTAGTCAGCAACCATAGTCCCGCCC
CTAACTCCGCCCATCCCGCCCCTAACTCCGCCCAGTTCCGCCCATTCTCCGCCCCATGGCTGACTAATTT
TTTTTATTTATGCAGAGGCCGAGGCCGCCTCTGCCTCTGAGCTATTCCAGAAGTAGTGAGGAGGCTTTTT
TGGAGGCCTAGGCTTTTGCAAAAAGCTCCCGGGAGCTTGTATATCCATTTTCGGATCTGATCAAGAGACA
GGATGAGGATCGTTTCGCATGATTGAACAAGATGGATTGCACGCAGGTTCTCCGGCCGCTTGGGTGGAGA
GGCTATTCGGCTATGACTGGGCACAACAGACAATCGGCTGCTCTGATGCCGCCGTGTTCCGGCTGTCAGC
GCAGGGGCGCCCGGTTCTTTTTGTCAAGACCGACCTGTCCGGTGCCCTGAATGAACTGCAGGACGAGGCA
GCGCGGCTATCGTGGCTGGCCACGACGGGCGTTCCTTGCGCAGCTGTGCTCGACGTTGTCACTGAAGCGG
GAAGGGACTGGCTGCTATTGGGCGAAGTGCCGGGGCAGGATCTCCTGTCATCTCACCTTGCTCCTGCCGA
GAAAGTATCCATCATGGCTGATGCAATGCGGCGGCTGCATACGCTTGATCCGGCTACCTGCCCATTCGAC
CACCAAGCGAAACATCGCATCGAGCGAGCACGTACTCGGATGGAAGCCGGTCTTGTCGATCAGGATGATC
TGGACGAAGAGCATCAGGGGCTCGCGCCAGCCGAACTGTTCGCCAGGCTCAAGGCGCGCATGCCCGACGG
CGAGGATCTCGTCGTGACCCATGGCGATGCCTGCTTGCCGAATATCATGGTGGAAAATGGCCGCTTTTCT
GGATTCATCGACTGTGGCCGGCTGGGTGTGGCGGACCGCTATCAGGACATAGCGTTGGCTACCCGTGATA
TTGCTGAAGAGCTTGGCGGCGAATGGGCTGACCGCTTCCTCGTGCTTTACGGTATCGCCGCTCCCGATTC
GCAGCGCATCGCCTTCTATCGCCTTCTTGACGAGTTCTTCTGAGCGGGACTCTGGGGTTCGAAATGACCG
ACCAAGCGACGCCCAACCTGCCATCACGAGATTTCGATTCCACCGCCGCCTTCTATGAAAGGTTGGGCTT
CGGAATCGTTTTCCGGGACGCCGGCTGGATGATCCTCCAGCGCGGGGATCTCATGCTGGAGTTCTTCGCC
CACCCCAACTTGTTTATTGCAGCTTATAATGGTTACAAATAAAGCAATAGCATCACAAATTTCACAAATA
AAGCATTTTTTTCACTGCATTCTAGTTGTGGTTTGTCCAAACTCATCAATGTATCTTATCATGTCTGTAT
ACCGTCGACCTCTAGCTAGAGCTTGGCGTAATCATGGTCATAGCTGTTTCCTGTGTGAAATTGTTATCCG
CTCACAATTCCACACAACATACGAGCCGGAAGCATAAAGTGTAAAGCCTGGGGTGCCTAATGAGTGAGCT
AACTCACATTAATTGCGTTGCGCTCACTGCCCGCTTTCCAGTCGGGAAACCTGTCGTGCCAGCTGCATTA
ATGAATCGGCCAACGCGCGGGGAGAGGCGGTTTGCGTATTGGGCGCTCTTCCGCTTCCTCGCTCACTGAC
TCGCTGCGCTCGGTCGTTCGGCTGCGGCGAGCGGTATCAGCTCACTCAAAGGCGGTAATACGGTTATCCA
CAGAATCAGGGGATAACGCAGGAAAGAACATGTGAGCAAAAGGCCAGCAAAAGGCCAGGAACCGTAAAAA
GGCCGCGTTGCTGGCGTTTTTCCATAGGCTCCGCCCCCCTGACGAGCATCACAAAAATCGACGCTCAAGT
CAGAGGTGGCGAAACCCGACAGGACTATAAAGATACCAGGCGTTTCCCCCTGGAAGCTCCCTCGTGCGCT
CTCCTGTTCCGACCCTGCCGCTTACCGGATACCTGTCCGCCTTTCTCCCTTCGGGAAGCGTGGCGCTTTC
TCATAGCTCACGCTGTAGGTATCTCAGTTCGGTGTAGGTCGTTCGCTCCAAGCTGGGCTGTGTGCACGAA
CCCCCCGTTCAGCCCGACCGCTGCGCCTTATCCGGTAACTATCGTCTTGAGTCCAACCCGGTAAGACACG
ACTTATCGCCACTGGCAGCAGCCACTGGTAACAGGATTAGCAGAGCGAGGTATGTAGGCGGTGCTACAGA
GTTCTTGAAGTGGTGGCCTAACTACGGCTACACTAGAAGAACAGTATTTGGTATCTGCGCTCTGCTGAAG
CCAGTTACCTTCGGAAAAAGAGTTGGTAGCTCTTGATCCGGCAAACAAACCACCGCTGGTAGCGGTGGTT
TTTTTGTTTGCAAGCAGCAGATTACGCGCAGAAAAAAAGGATCTCAAGAAGATCCTTTGATCTTTTCTAC
GGGGTCTGACGCTCAGTGGAACGAAAACTCACGTTAAGGGATTTTGGTCATGAGATTATCAAAAAGGATC
TTCACCTAGATCCTTTTAAATTAAAAATGAAGTTTTAAATCAATCTAAAGTATATATGAGTAAACTTGGT
CTGACAGTTACCAATGCTTAATCAGTGAGGCACCTATCTCAGCGATCTGTCTATTTCGTTCATCCATAGT
TGCCTGACTCCCCGTCGTGTAGATAACTACGATACGGGAGGGCTTACCATCTGGCCCCAGTGCTGCAATG
ATACCGCGAGACCCACGCTCACCGGCTCCAGATTTATCAGCAATAAACCAGCCAGCCGGAAGGGCCGAGC
GCAGAAGTGGTCCTGCAACTTTATCCGCCTCCATCCAGTCTATTAATTGTTGCCGGGAAGCTAGAGTAAG
TAGTTCGCCAGTTAATAGTTTGCGCAACGTTGTTGCCATTGCTACAGGCATCGTGGTGTCACGCTCGTCG
TTTGGTATGGCTTCATTCAGCTCCGGTTCCCAACGATCAAGGCGAGTTACATGATCCCCCATGTTGTGCA
AAAAAGCGGTTAGCTCCTTCGGTCCTCCGATCGTTGTCAGAAGTAAGTTGGCCGCAGTGTTATCACTCAT
GGTTATGGCAGCACTGCATAATTCTCTTACTGTCATGCCATCCGTAAGATGCTTTTCTGTGACTGGTGAG
TACTCAACCAAGTCATTCTGAGAATAGTGTATGCGGCGACCGAGTTGCTCTTGCCCGGCGTCAATACGGG
ATAATACCGCGCCACATAGCAGAACTTTAAAAGTGCTCATCATTGGAAAACGTTCTTCGGGGCGAAAACT
CTCAAGGATCTTACCGCTGTTGAGATCCAGTTCGATGTAACCCACTCGTGCACCCAACTGATCTTCAGCA
TCTTTTACTTTCACCAGCGTTTCTGGGTGAGCAAAAACAGGAAGGCAAAATGCCGCAAAAAAGGGAATAA
GGGCGACACGGAAATGTTGAATACTCATACTCTTCCTTTTTCAATATTATTGAAGCATTTATCAGGGTTA
TTGTCTCATGAGCGGATACATATTTGAATGTATTTAGAAAAATAAACAAATAGGGGTTCCGCGCACATTT
CCCCGAAAAGTGCCACCTGACGTCGACGGATCGGGAGATCTCCCGATCCCCTATGGTGCACTCTCAGTAC
AATCTGCTCTGATGCCGCATAGTTAAGCCAGTATCTGCTCCCTGCTTGTGTGTTGGAGGTCGCTGAGTAG
TGCGCGAGCAAAATTTAAGCTACAACAAGGCAAGGCTTGACCGACAATTGCATGAAGAATCTGCTTAGGG
TTAGGCGTTTTGCGCTGCTTCGCGATGTA
Features (pLannotate 1.2.2; 22 found; start..end, strand, type, name):
     20..399     +  enhancer       CMV enhancer: human cytomegalovirus immediate early enhancer
    400..603     +  promoter       CMV promoter: human cytomegalovirus (CMV) immediate early promoter
    599..632     +  LTR            5' LTR (truncated) (fragment): truncated 5' long terminal repeat (LTR) from HIV-1
    648..666     +  promoter       T7 promoter: promoter for bacteriophage T7 RNA polymerase
    743..1300    +  CDS            BNIP3L (fragment): BNI3L_HUMAN - Also known as BNIP3A, BNIP3H, NIX. Experimental evidence at protein level: Swiss-Prot protein existence level 1. Induces apoptosis. Interacts with viral and cellular anti- apoptosis proteins. Can overcome the suppressors BCL-2 and BCL-XL, although high levels of BCL-XL expression will inhibit apoptosis. Inhibits apoptosis induced by BNIP3. Involved in mitochondrial quality control via its interaction with SPATA18/MIEAP: in response to mitochondrial damage, participates in mitochondrial protein catabolic process (also named MALM) leading to the degradation of damaged proteins insi
   1286..1402    +  CDS            Cyb5a (fragment): CYB5_MOUSE - Also known as Cyb5. Experimental evidence at protein level: Swiss-Prot protein existence level 1. Cytochrome b5 is a membrane-bound hemoprotein functioning as an electron carrier for several membrane-bound oxygenases. It is also involved in several steps of the sterol biosynthesis pathway, particularly in the C-5 double bond introduction during the C-5 desaturation. From Mus musculus (Mouse).
   1433..1451    -  promoter       SP6 promoter: promoter for bacteriophage SP6 RNA polymerase
   1477..1701    +  polyA_signal   bGH poly(A) signal: bovine growth hormone polyadenylation signal
   1705..1726    +  promoter       SV40 promoter (fragment): SV40 enhancer and early promoter
   1747..2175    +  rep_origin     f1 ori (sequence partly withheld): f1 bacteriophage origin of replication; arrow indicates direction of (+) strand synthesis
   2189..2518    +  promoter       SV40 promoter: SV40 enhancer and early promoter
   2585..3376    +  CDS            neo: KKA2_KLEPN - Also known as kan, nptII. Experimental evidence at protein level: Swiss-Prot protein existence level 1. Resistance to kanamycin, neomycin, paromomycin, ribostamycin, butirosin and gentamicin B. From Klebsiella pneumoniae.
   3400..3558    +  CDS            ble (fragment): BLE_KLEPN - Experimental evidence at protein level: Swiss-Prot protein existence level 1. Binding protein with a strong affinity to the bleomycin family of antibiotics. Binds to CL990; an antimitotic-antibiotic compound. From Klebsiella pneumoniae.
   3553..3674    +  polyA_signal   SV40 poly(A) signal: SV40 polyadenylation signal
   3747..3763    -  protein_bind   lac operator: The lac repressor binds to the lac operator to inhibit transcription in E. coli. This inhibition can be relieved by adding lactose or isopropyl-β-D-thiogalactopyranoside (IPTG). lac repressor encoded by lacI
   3771..3801    -  promoter       lac promoter: promoter for the E. coli lac operon
   3816..3837    -  protein_bind   CAP binding site: CAP binding activates transcription in the presence of cAMP. E. coli catabolite activator protein
   3850..3942    -  CDS            lacI (fragment): lac repressor; lacI; The lac repressor binds to the lac operator to inhibit transcription in E. coli. This inhibition can be relieved by adding lactose or isopropyl-β-D-thiogalactopyranoside (IPTG).
   4125..4713    -  rep_origin     ori: high-copy-number ColE1/pMB1/pBR322/pUC origin of replication
   4884..5744    -  CDS            AmpR: β-lactamase; bla; confers resistance to ampicillin, carbenicillin, and related antibiotics
   5745..5849    -  promoter       AmpR promoter: bla
   5908..5960    -  misc_feature   bom (fragment): basis of mobility region from pBR322
