[The description below was written by a language model from this plasmid's Addgene catalogue record and pLannotate feature annotations shown in this document.]
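Description:
Myc-Nix-CytoB5 is a mammalian expression plasmid built on the pcDNA3.1(+) backbone and designed to express a form of human Nix (BNIP3L) redirected to the endoplasmic reticulum. The insert, cloned between EcoRI and XhoI sites that both remain intact, encodes Nix with an N-terminal Myc epitope tag. Its native C-terminal transmembrane domain has been replaced by a segment of cytochrome b5. The feature table reflects this design, showing a BNIP3L fragment followed directly by a short C-terminal fragment that best matches mouse Cyb5a. The Myc tag itself is not annotated in the table. Cytochrome b5 tail-anchor sequences are commonly used to direct proteins to the ER membrane. Here the swap is meant to confine Nix to the ER rather than allowing the localisation specified by its own membrane anchor.

Transcription is driven by the human CMV immediate-early enhancer and promoter and terminated by the bovine growth hormone polyadenylation signal. T7 and SP6 promoters flank the insert and serve as sequencing primer sites. A separate SV40 early promoter drives a neomycin phosphotransferase gene with an SV40 poly(A) signal, which permits G418 selection of stably transfected mammalian cells. In E. coli the plasmid is maintained at high copy through a ColE1/pUC-type origin with ampicillin resistance, and an f1 origin is also present. A few small annotated fragments (HIV-1 LTR, ble, lacI, bom) appear to be backbone remnants or short similarity matches rather than functional parts. According to the record, the construct is intended for expressing ER-targeted Nix in mammalian cells, and the Myc tag allows detection of the protein.
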