Addgene plasmid #100756: Myc-Nix-CytoB5
Purpose: Mammalian expression of ER targeted Nix
Depositing lab: Joseph Gordon. Depositing organization: University of Manitoba. Publication: Myocardin regulates mitochondrial calcium homeostasis and prevents permeability transition. Mughal W, Martens M, Field J, Chapman D, Huang J, Rattan S, Hai Y, Cheung KG, Kereliuk S, West AR, Cole LK, Hatch GM, Diehl-Jones W, Keijzer R, Dolinsky VW, Dixon IM, Parmacek MS, Gordon JW. Cell Death Differ. 2018 Mar 6. pii: 10.1038/s41418-018-0073-z. doi: 10.1038/s41418-018-0073-z. PubMed 29511336.
Backbone
  Vector backbone: pcDNA3.1(+)
  Backbone size w/o insert (bp): 5400
  Vector type: Mammalian Expression
Growth in bacteria
  Bacterial resistance: Ampicillin, 100 μg/mL
  Growth temperature: 37°C
  Growth strain: DH5alpha
  Copy number: High Copy
Gene/Insert
  Gene/Insert name: Nix-CytoB5
  Species: H. sapiens (human)
  Insert size (bp): 663
  Mutation: TM domain replaced by CytoB
  Entrez Gene: BNIP3L (a.k.a. BNIP3a, NIP3L, NIX)
  Promoter: CMV
  Tag / fusion protein: Myc (N terminal on insert)
  Cloning method: Restriction Enzyme; 5′ cloning site EcoRI (not destroyed); 3′ cloning site XhoI (not destroyed)
  Sequencing primers: 5′ T7; 3′ Sp6
Terms and licenses: Academic/Nonprofit Terms; Industry Terms: Not Available to Industry
How to cite: Myc-Nix-CytoB5 was a gift from Joseph Gordon (Addgene plasmid # 100756 ; http://n2t.net/addgene:100756 ; RRID:Addgene_100756)
