>Addgene plasmid #100756 | Myc-Nix-CytoB5 | depositor partial sequence | sequence record 189448 | Human Nix  hybrid with human ER targeting sigmal
ATGTCGTCCCACCTAGTCGAGCCGCCGCCGCCCCTGCACAACAACAACAACAACTGCGAGGAAAATGAGC
AGTCTCTGCCCCCGCCGGCCGGCCTCAACAGTTCCTGGGTGGAGCTACCCATGAACAGCAGCAATGGCAA
TGATAATGGCAATGGGAAAAATGGGGGGCTGGAACACGTACCATCCTCATCCTCCATCCACAATGGAGAC
ATGGAGAAGATTCTTTTGGATGCACAACATGAATCAGGACAGAGTAGTTCCAGAGGCAGTTCTCACTGTG
ACAGCCCTTCGCCACAAGAAGATGGGCAGATCATGTTTGATGTGGAAATGCACACCAGCAGGGACCATAG
CTCTCAGTCAGAAGAAGAAGTTGTAGAAGGAGAGAAGGAAGTCGAGGCTTTGAAGAAAAGTGCGGACTGG
GTATCAGACTGGTCCAGTAGACCCGAAAACATTCCACCCAAGGAGTTCCACTTCAGACACCCTAAACGTT
CTGTGTCTTTAAGCATGAGGAAAAGTGGAGCCATGAAGAAAGGGGGTATTTTCTCCGCAGAATTTATCAC
TACTATTGATTCTAGTTCCAGTTGGTGGACCAACTGGGTGATCCCTGCCATCTCTGCAGTGGCCGTCGCC
TTGATGTATCGCCTATACATGGCAGAGGACTGA
